Addgene plasmid #44335: pMX_hTAF4_Cterminus
Depositing lab: Marc Timmers. Depositing organization: University Medical Centre Utrecht. Publication: A central role for TFIID in the pluripotent transcription circuitry. Pijnappel WW, Esch D, Baltissen MP, Wu G, Mischerikow N, Bergsma AJ, van der Wal E, Han DW, Bruch Hv, Moritz S, Lijnzaad P, Altelaar AF, Sameith K, Zaehres H, Heck AJ, Holstege FC, Scholer HR, Timmers HT. Nature. 2013 Mar 28;495(7442):516-9. doi: 10.1038/nature11970. Epub 2013 Mar 17. PubMed 23503660.
Backbone
  Vector backbone: pMX
  Total vector size (bp): 6565
  Vector type: Mammalian Expression, Retroviral
Growth in bacteria
  Bacterial resistance: Ampicillin, 100 μg/mL
  Growth temperature: 37°C
  Growth strain: Stbl3
  Growth instructions: Standard
  Copy number: Unknown
Gene/Insert
  Gene/Insert name: TAF4 (alt name: TBP-associated factor 4)
  Species: H. sapiens (human)
  Insert size (bp): 1798
  Mutation: Functional C-terminal fragment 485-1085(end)
  GenBank ID: NM_003185.3
  Entrez Gene: TAF4 (a.k.a. MRD73, TAF(II)130, TAF(II)135, TAF2C, TAF2C1, TAF4A, TAFII-130, TAFII-135, TAFII130, TAFII135)
  Promoter: LTR
  Cloning method: Restriction Enzyme; 5′ cloning site EcoR1 (destroyed during cloning); 3′ cloning site EcoR1 (destroyed during cloning)
  Sequencing primers: 5′ pBMN_5_primer; 3′ -
Terms and licenses: Academic/Nonprofit Terms; Industry Terms: Not Available to Industry
How to cite: pMX_hTAF4_Cterminus was a gift from Marc Timmers (Addgene plasmid # 44335 ; http://n2t.net/addgene:44335 ; RRID:Addgene_44335)
