[The description below was written by a language model from this plasmid's Addgene catalogue record and pLannotate feature annotations shown in this document.]
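Description:
pMX_hTAF4_Cterminus is a 6,565 bp Moloney murine leukemia virus-based retroviral expression plasmid built on the pMX backbone, designed to deliver a fragment of human TAF4 into mammalian cells. It is propagated in E. coli through a high-copy ColE1/pUC-type origin and selected with ampicillin via the β-lactamase gene and its native promoter. The recorded growth strain is Stbl3, a recombination-deficient host commonly chosen to keep the repeated LTR sequences stable.

The insert, about 1.8 kb, encodes the functional C-terminal portion of TAF4 (TBP-associated factor 4, residues 485 to the end at 1085), a subunit of the general transcription factor complex TFIID. It was cloned into an EcoRI site that was destroyed at both ends during cloning. No epitope tag, reporter or mammalian selection marker is annotated or recorded. Expression is driven by the 5′ MMLV LTR. Downstream of it lie the MMLV packaging signal (with a short fragment matching the MESV Ψ), a truncated gag lacking its start codon, which forms part of the extended packaging region, and a pol segment containing the splice acceptor. These elements allow the transcript to be packaged as a viral genome and spliced for expression of the insert. The 3′ LTR region follows the TAF4 coding sequence; the annotation tool splits it into a short fragment matching a ΔU3 LTR and an adjoining MMLV LTR, so the table alone does not show whether the vector is self-inactivating. A small lacI fragment appears to be a backbone remnant.

Because gag, pol and env functions are absent, virus must be produced in packaging cells that supply them in trans. The associated publication concerns the role of TFIID in the pluripotency transcription circuitry, which suggests use of the construct for stable retroviral expression of the TAF4 C-terminus in such studies.
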