Features (pLannotate 1.2.2; 12 found; start..end, strand, type, name):
     22..615     +  LTR            LTR: long terminal repeat from Moloney murine leukemia virus
    678..877     +  misc_feature   MMLV Ψ: packaging signal of Moloney murine leukemia virus (MMLV)
    929..1017    +  misc_feature   MESV Ψ (fragment): packaging signal of murine embryonic stem cell virus
   1094..1510    +  CDS            gag (truncated): truncated Moloney murine leukemia virus (MMLV) gag gene lacking the start codon
   1520..1894    +  misc_feature   pol region: Moloney murine leukemia virus (MMLV) pol region containing the splice acceptor site
   1946..3745    +  CDS            TAF4 (fragment): TAF4_HUMAN - Also known as TAF2C, TAF2C1, TAF4A, TAFII130, TAFII135. Experimental evidence at protein level: Swiss-Prot protein existence level 1. Part of the TFIID complex, a multimeric protein complex that plays a central role in mediating promoter responses to various activators and repressors. Potentiates transcriptional activation by the AF-2S of the retinoic acid, vitamin D3 and thyroid hormone. From Homo sapiens (Human).
   3948..4069    +  LTR            3' LTR (ΔU3) (fragment): self-inactivating 3' long terminal repeat (LTR) from Moloney murine leukemia virus
   4070..4539    +  LTR            LTR: long terminal repeat from Moloney murine leukemia virus
   4605..4657    -  CDS            lacI (fragment): lac repressor; lacI; The lac repressor binds to the lac operator to inhibit transcription in E. coli. This inhibition can be relieved by adding lactose or isopropyl-β-D-thiogalactopyranoside (IPTG).
   4840..5428    -  rep_origin     ori: high-copy-number ColE1/pMB1/pBR322/pUC origin of replication
   5592..6452    -  CDS            AmpR: β-lactamase; bla; confers resistance to ampicillin, carbenicillin, and related antibiotics
   6453..6557    -  promoter       AmpR promoter: bla
>Addgene plasmid #44335 | pMX_hTAF4_Cterminus | depositor full sequence | sequence record 60333 | pMX_hTAF4_Cterminus sequence 6565 bps
CCCGAAAAGTGCCACCTGCATAATGAAAGACCCCACCTGTAGGTTTGGCAAGCTAGCTTAAGTAACGCCA
TTTTGCAAGGCATGGAAAAATACATAACTGAGAATAGAAAAGTTCAGATCAAGGTCAGGAACAGATGGAA
CAGCTGAATATGGGCCAAACAGGATATCTGTGGTAAGCAGTTCCTGCCCCGGCTCAGGGCCAAGAACAGA
TGGAACAGCTGAATATGGGCCAAACAGGATATCTGTGGTAAGCAGTTCCTGCCCCGGCTCAGGGCCAAGA
ACAGATGGTCCCCAGATGCGGTCCAGCCCTCAGCAGTTTCTAGAGAACCATCAGATGTTTCCAGGGTGCC
CCAAGGACCTGAAATGACCCTGTGCCTTATTTGAACTAACCAATCAGTTCGCTTCTCGCTTCTGTTCGCG
CGCTTCTGCTCCCCGAGCTCAATAAAAGAGCCCACAACCCCTCACTCGGCGCGCCAGTCCTCCGATTGAC
TGAGTCGCCCGGGTACCCGTGTATCCAATAAACCCTCTTGCAGTTGCATCCGACTTGTGGTCTCGCTGTT
CCTTGGGAGGGTCTCCTCTGAGTGATTGACTACCCGTCAGCGGGGGTCTTTCATTTGGGGGCTCGTCCGG
GATCGGGAGACCCCTGCCCAGGGACCACCGACCCACCACCGGGAGGTAAGCTGGCCAGCAACTTATCTGT
GTCTGTCCGATTGTCTAGTGTCTATGACTGATTTTATGCGCCTGCGTCGGTACTAGTTAGCTAACTAGCT
CTGTATCTGGCGGACCCGTGGTGGAACTGACGAGTTCGGAACACCCGGCCGCAACCCTGGGAGACGTCCC
AGGGACTTCGGGGGCCGTTTTTGTGGCCCGACCTGAGTCCAAAAATCCCGATCGTTTTGGACTCTTTGGT
GCACCCCCCTAATAGGAGGGATATGTGGTTCTGGTAGGAGACGAGAACCTAAAACAGTTCCCGCCTCCGT
CTGAATTTTTGCTTTCGGTTTGGGACCGAAGCCGCGCCGCGCGTCTTGTCTGCTGCAGCATCGTTCTGTG
TTGTCTCTGTCTGACTGTGTTTCTGTATTTGTCTGAAAATTAGGGCCAGACTGTTACCACTCCCTTAAGT
TTGACCTTAGGTCACTGGAAAGATGTCGAGCGGATCGCTCACAACCAGTCGGTAGATGTCAAGAAGAGAC
GTTGGGTTACCTTCTGCTCTGCAGAATGGCCAACCTTTAACGTCGGATGGCCGCGAGACGGCACCTTTAA
CCGAGACCTCATCACCCAGGTTAAGATCAAGGTCTTTTCACCTGGCCCGCATGGACACCCAGACCAGGTC
CCCTACATCGTGACCTGGGAAGCCTTGGCTTTTGACCCCCCTCCCTGGGTCAAGCCCTTTGTACACCCTA
AGCCTCCGCCTCCTCTTCCTCCATCCGCCCCGTCTCTCCCCCTTGAACCTCCTCGTTCGACCCCGCCTCG
ATCCTCCCTTTATCCAGCCCTCACTCCTTCTCTAGGCGCCCCCATATGGCCATATGAGATCTTATATGGG
GCACCCCCGCCCCTTGTAAACTTCCCTGACCCTGACATGACAAGAGTTACTAACAGCCCCTCTCTCCAAG
CTCACTTACAGGCTCTCTACTTAGTCCAGCACGAAGTCTGGAGACCTCTGGCGGCAGCCTACCAAGAACA
ACTGGACCGACCGGTGGTACCTCACCCTTACCGAGTCGGCGACACAGTGTGGGTCCGCCGACACCAGACT
AAGAACCTAGAACCTCGCTGGAAAGGACCTTACACAGTCCTGCTGACCACCCCCACCGCCCTCAAAGTAG
ACGGCATCGCAGCTTGGATACACGCCGCCCACGTGAAGGCTGCCGACCCCGGGGGTGGACCATCCTCTAG
ACTGCCGGATCTAGCTAGTTAATTAAGGATCCCAGTGTGGTGGTACGGGAATTAGACCACCATGGCGCCT
CGCCCTGCCACCCCCACAAGTGCCCCTCCCGTCCAGATCTCCACCGTACAGGCACCTGGAACACCTATCA
TTGCACGGCAGGTGACCCCAACTACCATAATTAAGCAAGTGTCTCAGGCCCAGACAACGGTGCAGCCCAG
TGCAACCCTGCAGCGCTCGCCCGGCGTCCAGCCTCAGCTCGTTCTGGGTGGCGCTGCCCAGACGGCTTCA
CTTGGGACGGCGACGGCTGTTCAGACGGGGACTCCTCAGCGCACGGTACCAGGGGCGACCACCACTTCCT
CAGCTGCCACGGAAACTATGGAAAACGTGAAGAAATGTAAAAATTTCCTATCTACGTTAATAAAACTGGC
TTCATCTGGCAAGCAGTCTACAGAGACAGCAGCTAATGTGAAAGAGCTCGTGCAGAATTTACTGGATGGA
AAAATAGAAGCAGAAGATTTCACAAGCAGGTTATACCGAGAACTTAATTCTTCACCTCAACCTTACCTTG
TGCCTTTCCTGAAGAGGAGCTTACCCGCCTTGAGACAGCTGACCCCCGACTCCGCGGCCTTCATCCAGCA
GAGCCAGCAGCAGCCGCCACCGCCCACCTCGCAGGCCACCACTGCGCTCACGGCCGTGGTGCTGAGTAGC
TCGGTCCAGCGCACGGCCGGGAAGACGGCGGCCACCGTGACCAGTGCCCTCCAGCCCCCTGTGCTCAGCC
TCACGCAGCCCACGCAGGTCGGCGTCGGCAAGCAGGGGCAACCCACACCGCTGGTCATCCAGCAGCCTCC
GAAGCCAGGAGCCCTGATCCGGCCCCCGCAGGTGACGTTGACGCAGACACCCATGGTCGCCCTGCGGCAG
CCTCACAACCGGATCATGCTCACCACGCCTCAGCAGATCCAGCTGAACCCACTGCAGCCAGTCCCTGTGG
TGAAACCCGCCGTGTTACCTGGAACCAAAGCCCTTTCTGCTGTCTCGGCACAAGCAGCTGCTGCACAGAA
AAATAAACTCAAGGAGCCTGGGGGAGGTTCGTTTCGGGACGATGATGACATTAATGATGTTGCATCGATG
GCTGGAGTAAACTTGTCAGAAGAAAGTGCAAGAATATTAGCCACGAACTCTGAATTGGTGGGCACGCTAA
CGCGGTCCTGTAAAGATGAAACCTTCCTCCTCCAAGCGCCTTTGCAGAGAAGAATATTAGAAATAGGTAA
AAAACATGGTATAACGGAATTACATCCAGATGTAGTAAGTTATGTATCACATGCCACGCAACAAAGGCTA
CAGAATCTTGTAGAGAAAATATCAGAAACAGCTCAGCAGAAGAACTTTTCTTACAAGGATGACGACAGAT
ATGAGCAGGCGAGTGACGTCCGGGCACAGCTCAAGTTTTTTGAACAGCTTGATCAAATCGAAAAGCAGAG
GAAGGATGAGCAGGAGCGGGAGATCCTGATGAGGGCAGCAAAGTCTCGGTCAAGACAAGAAGATCCAGAA
CAGTTAAGGCTGAAACAGAAGGCAAAGGAGATGCAGCAACAGGAACTGGCACAAATGAGACAGCGGGACG
CCAACCTCACAGCACTAGCAGCGATCGGGCCCAGGAAAAAGAGGAAAGTGGACTGTCCGGGGCCGGGCTC
AGGAGCAGAGGGGTCGGGCCCCGGCTCAGTGGTCCCAGGCAGCTCGGGTGTCGGAACCCCCAGACAGTTC
ACGCGACAAAGAATCACGCGGGTCAACCTCAGGGACCTCATATTTTGTTTAGAAAATGAACGTGAGACAA
GCCATTCACTGCTGCTCTACAAAGCATTCCTTAAGTGACACAGGAAATTCCAGCTGAGCGCCGGTCGCTA
CCATTACCAGTTGGTCTGGTGTCAAAAATAATAATAACCGGGCAGGCCATGTCTGCCCGTATTTCGCGTA
AGGAAATCCATTATGTACTATTTAAACTCGAGCGGCCGCCAGCACAGTGGTCGACGATAAAATAAAAGAT
TTTATTTAGTCTCCAGAAAAAGGGGGGAATGAAAGACCCCACCTGTAGGTTTGGCAAGCTAGCTTAAGTA
ACGCCATTTTGCAAGGCATGGAAAAATACATAACTGAGAATAGAGAAGTTCAGATCAAGGTCAGGAACAG
ATGGAACAGCTGAATATGGGCCAAACAGGATATCTGTGGTAAGCAGTTCCTGCCCCGGCTCAGGGCCAAG
AACAGATGGAACAGCTGAATATGGGCCAAACAGGATATCTGTGGTAAGCAGTTCCTGCCCCGGCTCAGGG
CCAAGAACAGATGGTCCCCAGATGCGGTCCAGCCCTCAGCAGTTTCTAGAGAACCATCAGATGTTTCCAG
GGTGCCCCAAGGACCTGAAATGACCCTGTGCCTTATTTGAACTAACCAATCAGTTCGCTTCTCGCTTCTG
TTCGCGCGCTTCTGCTCCCCGAGCTCAATAAAAGAGCCCACAACCCCTCACTCGGGGCGCCAGTCCTCCG
ATTGACTGAGTCGCCCGGGTACCCGTGTATCCAATAAACCCTCTTGCAGTTGCATCCGACTTGTGGTCTC
GCTGTTCCTTGGGAGGGTCTCCTCTGAGTGATTGACTACCCGTCAGCGGGGGTCTTTCACATGCAGCATG
TATCAAAATTAATTTGGTTTTTTTTCTTAAGTATTTACATTAAATGGCCATAGTTGCATTAATGAATCGG
CCAACGCGCGGGGAGAGGCGGTTTGCGTATTGGGCGCTCTTCCGCTTCCTCGCTCACTGACTCGCTGCGC
TCGGTCGTTCGGCTGCGGCGAGCGGTATCAGCTCACTCAAAGGCGGTAATACGGTTATCCACAGAATCAG
GGGATAACGCAGGAAAGAACATGTGAGCAAAAGGCCAGCAAAAGGCCAGGAACCGTAAAAAGGCCGCGTT
GCTGGCGTTTTTCCATAGGCTCCGCCCCCCTGACGAGCATCACAAAAATCGACGCTCAAGTCAGAGGTGG
CGAAACCCGACAGGACTATAAAGATACCAGGCGTTTCCCCCTGGAAGCTCCCTCGTGCGCTCTCCTGTTC
CGACCCTGCCGCTTACCGGATACCTGTCCGCCTTTCTCCCTTCGGGAAGCGTGGCGCTTTCTCATAGCTC
ACGCTGTAGGTATCTCAGTTCGGTGTAGGTCGTTCGCTCCAAGCTGGGCTGTGTGCACGAACCCCCCGTT
CAGCCCGACCGCTGCGCCTTATCCGGTAACTATCGTCTTGAGTCCAACCCGGTAAGACACGACTTATCGC
CACTGGCAGCAGCCACTGGTAACAGGATTAGCAGAGCGAGGTATGTAGGCGGTGCTACAGAGTTCTTGAA
GTGGTGGCCTAACTACGGCTACACTAGAAGAACAGTATTTGGTATCTGCGCTCTGCTGAAGCCAGTTACC
TTCGGAAAAAGAGTTGGTAGCTCTTGATCCGGCAAACAAACCACCGCTGGTAGCGGTGGTTTTTTTGTTT
GCAAGCAGCAGATTACGCGCAGAAAAAAAGGATCTCAAGAAGATCCTTTGATCTTTTCTACGGGGTCTGA
CGCTCAGTGGAACGAAAACTCACGTTAAGGGATTTTGGTCATGAGATTATCAAAAAGGATCTTCACCTAG
ATCCTTTTGCGGCCGGCCGCAAATCAATCTAAAGTATATATGAGTAAACTTGGTCTGACAGTTACCAATG
CTTAATCAGTGAGGCACCTATCTCAGCGATCTGTCTATTTCGTTCATCCATAGTTGCCTGACTCCCCGTC
GTGTAGATAACTACGATACGGGAGGGCTTACCATCTGGCCCCAGTGCTGCAATGATACCGCGAGACCCAC
GCTCACCGGCTCCAGATTTATCAGCAATAAACCAGCCAGCCGGAAGGGCCGAGCGCAGAAGTGGTCCTGC
AACTTTATCCGCCTCCATCCAGTCTATTAATTGTTGCCGGGAAGCTAGAGTAAGTAGTTCGCCAGTTAAT
AGTTTGCGCAACGTTGTTGCCATTGCTACAGGCATCGTGGTGTCACGCTCGTCGTTTGGTATGGCTTCAT
TCAGCTCCGGTTCCCAACGATCAAGGCGAGTTACATGATCCCCCATGTTGTGCAAAAAAGCGGTTAGCTC
CTTCGGTCCTCCGATCGTTGTCAGAAGTAAGTTGGCCGCAGTGTTATCACTCATGGTTATGGCAGCACTG
CATAATTCTCTTACTGTCATGCCATCCGTAAGATGCTTTTCTGTGACTGGTGAGTACTCAACCAAGTCAT
TCTGAGAATAGTGTATGCGGCGACCGAGTTGCTCTTGCCCGGCGTCAATACGGGATAATACCGCGCCACA
TAGCAGAACTTTAAAAGTGCTCATCATTGGAAAACGTTCTTCGGGGCGAAAACTCTCAAGGATCTTACCG
CTGTTGAGATCCAGTTCGATGTAACCCACTCGTGCACCCAACTGATCTTCAGCATCTTTTACTTTCACCA
GCGTTTCTGGGTGAGCAAAAACAGGAAGGCAAAATGCCGCAAAAAAGGGAATAAGGGCGACACGGAAATG
TTGAATACTCATACTCTTCCTTTTTCAATATTATTGAAGCATTTATCAGGGTTATTGTCTCATGAGCGGA
TACATATTTGAATGTATTTAGAAAAATAAACAAATAGGGGTTCCGCGCACATTTC
