>Addgene plasmid #44335 | pMX_hTAF4_Cterminus | addgene partial sequence | sequence record 63911 | pBMN5 5'-GCTTGGATACACGCCGC-3'
CATCCTCTAGACTGCCGGATCTAGCTAGTTAATTAAGGATCCCAGTGTGGTGGTACGGGAATTAGACCAC
CATGGCGCCTCGCCCTGCCACCCCCACAAGTGCCCCTCCCGTCCAGATCTCCACCGTACAGGCACCTGGA
ACACCTATCATTGCACGGCAGGTGACCCCAACTACCATAATTAAGCAAGTGTCTCAGGCCCAGACAACGG
TGCAGCCCAGTGCAACCCTGCAGCGCTCGCCCGGCGTCCAGCCTCAGCTCGTTCTGGGTGGCGCTGCCCA
GACGGCTTCACTTGGGACGGCGACGGCTGTTCAGACGGGGACTCCTCAGCGCACGGTACCAGGGGCGACC
ACCACTTCCTCAGCTGCCACGGAAACTATGGAAAACGTGAAGAAATGTAAAAATTTCCTATCTACGTTAA
TAAAACTGGCTTCATCTGGCAAGCAGTCTACAGAGACAGCAGCTAATGTGAAAGAGCTCGTGCAGAATTT
ACTGGATGGAAAAATAGAAGCAGAAGATTTCACAAGCAGGTTATACCGAGAACTTAATTCTTCACCTCAA
CCTTACCTTGTGCCTTTCCTGAAGAGGAGCTTACCCGCCTTGAGACAGCTGACCCCCGACTCCGCGGCCT
TCATCCAGCAGAGCCAGCAGCAGCCGCCACCGCCCACCTCGCAGGCCACCACTGCGCTCACGGCCGTGGT
GCTGAGTAGCTCGGTCCAGCGCACGGCCGGGAAGACGGCGGCCACCGTGACCAGTGCCCTCCAGCCCCCT
GTGCTCAGCCTCACGCAGCCCACGCAGGTCGGCGTCGGCAAGCAGGGGCAACCCACACCGCTGGTCATCC
AGCAGCCTCCGAAGCCAGGAGCCCTGATCCGGCCCCCGCAGGTGACGTTGACGCAGACACCCATGGTCGC
CCTGCGGCAGCCTCACAACCGGATCATGCTCACCACGCCTCAGCAGATCCAGCTGAACCCACTGCAGCCA
GTCCCTGTGGTGAAACCCGCCGTGTTACCTGGAACCAAAGCCCTTTCTGCTGTCTCGGCACAAGCA
